>Addgene plasmid #56415 | mTagGFP2-Golgi-7 | depositor partial sequence | sequence record 87308 | insert sequence
ACGTCAGATCCGCTAGCATGAGGCTTCGGGAGCCGCTCCTGAGCGGCAGCGCCGCGATGCCAGGCGCGTC
CCTACAGCGGGCCTGCCGCCTGCTCGTGGCCGTCTGCGCTCTGCACCTTGGCGTCACCCTCGTTTACTAC
CTGGCTGGCCGCGACCTGAGCCGCCTGCCCCAACTGGTCGGAGTCTCCACACCGCTGCAGGGCGGCTCGA
ACAGTGCCGCCGCCATCGGGCAGTCCTCCGGGGAGCTCCGGACCGGAGGGGCCAAGGATCCACCGGTCGC
CACCATGAGCGGGGGCGAGGAGCTGTTCGCCGGCATCGTGCCCGTGCTGATCGAGCTGGACGGCGACGTG
CACGGCCACAAGTTCAGCGTGCGCGGCGAGGGCGAGGGCGACGCCGACTACGGCAAGCTGGAGATCAAGT
TCATCTGCACCACCGGCAAGCTGCCCGTGCCCTGGCCCACCCTGGTGACCACCCTCTGCTACGGCATCCA
GTGCTTCGCCCGCTACCCCGAGCACATGAAGATGAACGACTTCTTCAAGAGCGCCATGCCCGAGGGCTAC
ATCCAGGAGCGCACCATCCAGTTCCAGGACGACGGCAAGTACAAGACCCGCGGCGAGGTGAAGTTCGAGG
GCGACACCCTGGTGAACCGCATCGAGCTGAAGGGCAAGGACTTCAAGGAGGACGGCAACATCCTGGGCCA
CAAGCTGGAGTACAGCTTCAACAGCCACAACGTGTACATCCGCCCCGACAAGGCCAACAACGGCCTGGAG
GCTAACTTCAAGACCCGCCACAACATCGAGGGCGGCGGCGTGCAGCTGGCCGACCACTACCAGACCAACG
TGCCCCTGGGCGACGGCCCCGTGCTGATCCCCATCAACCACTACCTGAGCACTCAGACCAAGATCAGCAA
GGACCGCAACGAGGCCCGCGACCACATGGTGCTCCTGGAGTCCTTCAGCGCCTGCTGCCACACCCACGGC
ATGGACGAGCTGTACAGGTAAGCGGCCGCGACTCTAGATCATAATCAGCCC
