>Addgene plasmid #56415 | mTagGFP2-Golgi-7 | addgene partial sequence | sequence record 145715 | CMV-F 5'-CGCAAATGGGCGGTAGGCGTG-3'
ACCGTCAGATCCGCTAGCATGAGGCTTCGGGAGCCGCTCCTGAGCGGCAGCGCCGCGATGCCAGGCGCGT
CCCTACAGCGGGCCTGCCGCCTGCTCGTGGCCGTCTGCGCTCTGCACCTTGGCGTCACCCTCGTTTACTA
CCTGGCTGGCCGCGACCTGAGCCGCCTGCCCCAACTGGTCGGAGTCTCCACACCGCTGCAGGGCGGCTCG
AACAGTGCCGCCGCCATCGGGCAGTCCTCCGGGGAGCTCCGGACCGGAGGGGCCAAGGATCCACCGGTCG
CCACCATGAGCGGGGGCGAGGAGCTGTTCGCCGGCATCGTGCCCGTGCTGATCGAGCTGGACGGCGACGT
GCACGGCCACAAGTTCAGCGTGCGCGGCGAGGGCGAGGGCGACGCCGACTACGGCAAGCTGGAGATCAAG
TTCATCTGCACCACCGGCAAGCTGCCCGTGCCCTGGCCCACCCTGGTGACCACCCTCTGCTACGGCATCC
AGTGCTTCGCCCGCTACCCCGAGCACATGAAGATGAACGACTTCTTCAAGAGCGCCATGCCCGAGGGCTA
CATCCAGGAGCGCACCATCCAGTTCCAGGACGACGGCAAGTACAAGACCCGCGGCGAGGTGAAGTTCGAG
GGCGACACCCTGGTGAACCGCATCGAGCTGAAGGGCAAGGACTTCAAGGAGGACGGCAACATCCTGGGCC
ACAAGCTGGAGTACAGCTTCAACAGCCACAACGTGTACATCCGCCCCGACAAGGCCAACAACGGCCTGGA
GGCTAACTT
