[The description below was written by a language model from this plasmid's Addgene catalogue record.]
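Description:
mTagGFP2-Golgi-7 is a mammalian expression plasmid that produces a fluorescent marker for the Golgi complex. It is built on an mTagGFP2 backbone of about 4.75 kb (excluding the insert), is maintained at high copy number in E. coli under kanamycin selection, and carries a neomycin resistance marker so that transfected mammalian cells can be selected with G418. No feature table accompanies the record, so the origin of replication and the promoter driving the resistance cassette are not stated. The listed sequencing primers indicate that the expression cassette lies between a CMV promoter and an SV40 polyadenylation signal.

The insert encodes amino acids 1–82 of human B4GALT1 (beta-1,4-galactosyltransferase 1), fused in frame to mTagGFP2 at its C-terminus and expressed from the strong constitutive CMV promoter. This N-terminal portion of the type II membrane enzyme generally comprises the short cytoplasmic tail, the transmembrane signal-anchor and part of the stem region. It is widely used as a targeting sequence that retains a fused reporter in the Golgi (mainly trans-Golgi cisternae) without the catalytic domain. The "7" in the name probably refers to the linker length between the targeting sequence and the fluorescent protein, but the record does not confirm this.

mTagGFP2 is a monomeric green fluorescent protein, recorded here with excitation at 483 nm and emission at 506 nm. The construct is intended for transient or stable transfection of mammalian cells to visualise Golgi morphology, position and dynamics by fluorescence microscopy. It can also serve as a green Golgi reference marker in colocalisation experiments with spectrally distinct probes.
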