Addgene plasmid #56415: mTagGFP2-Golgi-7
Purpose: Localization: Golgi Complex, Excitation: 483, Emission: 506
Depositing lab: Michael Davidson. Depositing organization: Florida State University, Tallahassee.
Backbone
  Vector backbone: mTagGFP2
  Backbone size w/o insert (bp): 4750
  Vector type: Mammalian Expression
  Selectable markers: Neomycin (select with G418)
Growth in bacteria
  Bacterial resistance: Kanamycin, 50 μg/mL
  Growth temperature: 37°C
  Growth strain: DH5alpha
  Copy number: High Copy
Gene/Insert
  Gene/Insert name: Golgi (alt name: NM_001497.3)
  Species: H. sapiens (human)
  Mutation: aa 1-82 of NM_001497.3
  Entrez Gene: B4GALT1 (a.k.a. B4GAL-T1, CDG2D, CLDLFIB, GGTB2, GT1, GTB, beta4Gal-T1)
  Promoter: CMV
  Tag / fusion protein: mTagGFP2 (C terminal on backbone)
  Cloning method: Unknown
  Sequencing primers: 5′ CMV-F; 3′ SV40pA-R
Terms and licenses: Academic/Nonprofit Terms; Industry Terms
Depositor comments: . Excitation = 483; Emission = 506
How to cite: mTagGFP2-Golgi-7 was a gift from Michael Davidson (Addgene plasmid # 56415 ; http://n2t.net/addgene:56415 ; RRID:Addgene_56415)
